Addgene plasmid #120742: GGE146
Purpose: Part of GoldenGate Yarrowia lipolytica toolkit for assembling an expression plasmid for Y. lipolytic yeast. Promoter for gene expression in position1 (P1_4UASxpr-TEF)
Depositing lab: Tristan Rossignol. Depositing organization: INRAE Jouy-en-Josas. Publication: A modular Golden Gate toolkit for Yarrowia lipolytica synthetic biology. Larroude M, Park YK, Soudier P, Kubiak M, Nicaud JM, Rossignol T. Microb Biotechnol. 2019 May 31. doi: 10.1111/1751-7915.13427. PubMed 31148366.
Backbone
  Vector backbone: pCR4Blunt-TOPO
  Vector type: Cloning/assembly plasmid
Growth in bacteria
  Bacterial resistance: Kanamycin, 50 μg/mL
  Growth temperature: 37°C
  Growth strain: DH5alpha
  Copy number: High Copy
Gene/Insert
  Gene/Insert name: P1_4UASxpr-TEF
  Species: Synthetic
  Insert size (bp): 872
  Cloning method: TOPO Cloning
Terms and licenses: Academic/Nonprofit Terms; Industry Terms: Not Available to Industry
How to cite: GGE146 was a gift from Tristan Rossignol (Addgene plasmid # 120742 ; http://n2t.net/addgene:120742 ; RRID:Addgene_120742)
