[The description below was written by a language model from this plasmid's Addgene catalogue record and pLannotate feature annotations shown in this document.]
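Description:
GGE146 is a donor ("part") plasmid from a modular Golden Gate toolkit for the oleaginous yeast Yarrowia lipolytica. It is an E. coli cloning/assembly vector rather than a yeast expression plasmid in its own right. It stores a single promoter module that is intended to be combined with other toolkit parts into a complete Y. lipolytica expression plasmid. The backbone is recorded as pCR4Blunt-TOPO, and the insert was introduced by TOPO cloning. Propagation relies on a high-copy ColE1/pUC-type origin, and selection is by kanamycin through the Tn5-derived NeoR/KanR (aph(3')-II) gene. The annotation also finds a BleoR (Sh ble) coding sequence preceded by a fragment of the AmpR promoter. This combination, together with an SP6 promoter, is not what one would usually expect of a pCR4-type backbone, so the stated backbone name and the sequenced vector may not correspond exactly.

The payload is a synthetic 872 bp fragment named P1_4UASxpr-TEF, a promoter part designated for position 1, the first transcription unit, of the assembly. The name suggests a hybrid promoter with four upstream activating sequence copies of XPR origin joined to a TEF promoter, but the record does not spell out this architecture. The automated annotation does not label the insert. It presumably lies in the unannotated stretch between the SP6 and T7 promoters, which sit within the lac promoter/operator and lacZα–ccdB region. The lacZα and ccdB features are detected only as fragments, in keeping with a positive-selection cloning site in which insertion disrupts the lethal fusion. The type IIS restriction sites and overhangs used for part release are not listed in the record.
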