Features (pLannotate 1.2.2; 14 found; start..end, strand, type, name):
      2..94      +  CDS            lacI (fragment): lac repressor; lacI; The lac repressor binds to the lac operator to inhibit transcription in E. coli. This inhibition can be relieved by adding lactose or isopropyl-β-D-thiogalactopyranoside (IPTG).
    107..128     +  protein_bind   CAP binding site: CAP binding activates transcription in the presence of cAMP. E. coli catabolite activator protein
    143..173     +  promoter       lac promoter: promoter for the E. coli lac operon
    181..197     +  protein_bind   lac operator: The lac repressor binds to the lac operator to inhibit transcription in E. coli. This inhibition can be relieved by adding lactose or isopropyl-β-D-thiogalactopyranoside (IPTG). lac repressor encoded by lacI
    239..257     +  promoter       SP6 promoter: promoter for bacteriophage SP6 RNA polymerase
   1293..1311    -  promoter       T7 promoter: promoter for bacteriophage T7 RNA polymerase
   1314..1461    +  CDS            lacZα (fragment): LacZα fragment of β-galactosidase; lacZ fragment
   1471..1774    +  CDS            ccdB (fragment): CcdB, a bacterial toxin that poisons DNA gyrase; ccdB; Plasmids containing the ccdB gene cannot be propagated in standard E. coli strains.
   1822..2091    +  CDS            tnpA (fragment): TN5P_ECOLX - Also known as tnp. Experimental evidence at protein level: Swiss-Prot protein existence level 1. Mediates transposition of transposon Tn5 by a 'cut and paste' mechanism. First, the monomeric transposase binds the 19 bp inverted DNA repeats flanking the transposon. Then, dimerization of the DNA- bound transposase creates a synaptic DNA complex. After nicking of the first DNA strand, excision of the transposon proceeds through a series of intermediates. The transposase then mediates the insertion of the transposon at a new site by strand transfer. The activity of the wild- type tran
   2123..2917    +  CDS            NeoR/KanR: aminoglycoside phosphotransferase from Tn5; aph(3')-II (or nptII); confers resistance to neomycin, kanamycin, and G418 (Geneticin®)
   2938..2988    -  misc_feature   bom (fragment): basis of mobility region from pBR322
   3015..3103    +  promoter       AmpR promoter (fragment): bla
   3123..3497    +  CDS            BleoR: antibiotic-binding protein; Sh ble from Streptoalloteichus hindustanus; confers resistance to bleomycin, phleomycin, and Zeocin™
   3635..4223    +  rep_origin     ori: high-copy-number ColE1/pMB1/pBR322/pUC origin of replication
>Addgene plasmid #120742 | GGE146 | addgene full sequence | sequence record 331625 | Addgene NGS Result
AGCGCCCAATACGCAAACCGCCTCTCCCCGCGCGTTGGCCGATTCATTAATGCAGCTGGCACGACAGGTT
TCCCGACTGGAAAGCGGGCAGTGAGCGCAACGCAATTAATGTGAGTTAGCTCACTCATTAGGCACCCCAG
GCTTTACACTTTATGCTTCCGGCTCGTATGTTGTGTGGAATTGTGAGCGGATAACAATTTCACACAGGAA
ACAGCTATGACCATGATTACGCCAAGCTATTTAGGTGACACTATAGAATACTCAAGCTATGCATCAAGCT
TGGTACCGAGCTCGGATCCACTAGTAACGGCCGCCAGTGTGCTGGAATTCGCCCTTGGTCTCTACGGCGA
TACGCGTATCGATACGCGTGCATGCTGAGGTGTCTCACAAGTGCCGTGCAGTCCCGCCCCCACTTGCTTC
TCTTTGTGTGTAGTGTACGTACATTATCGAGAGGGTTGTTCCCGCCCACCTCGATCCGGCATGCTGAGGT
GTCTCACAAGTGCCGTGCAGTCCCGCCCCCACTTGCTTCTCTTTGTGTGTAGTGTACGTACATTATCGAG
AGGGTTGTTCCCGCCCACCTCGATCCGGCATGCTGAGGTGTCTCACAAGTGCCGTGCAGTCCCGCCCCCA
CTTGCTTCTCTTTGTGTGTAGTGTACGTACATTATCGAGAGGGTTGTTCCCGCCCACCTCGATCCGGCAT
GCTGAGGTGTCTCACAAGTGCCGTGCAGTCCCGCCCCCACTTGCTTCTCTTTGTGTGTAGTGTACGTACA
TTATCGAGAGGGTTGTTCCCGCCCACCTCGATCCGGCATGCACTGATCACGGGCAAAAGTGCGTTCGATA
GAGAGGGGGTTGGCGGCGCATTTGTGTCCCAAAAAACAGCCCCAATTGCCCCAATTGACCCCAAATTGAC
CCAGTAGCGGACCCAACCCCGGCGAGAGCCCCCTTCACCCCACATATCAAACCTCCCCCGGTTCCCACAC
TTGCCGTTAAGGGCGTAGGGTACTGCAGTCTGGAATCTACGCTTGTTCAGACTTTGTACTAGTTTCTTTG
TCTGGCCATCCGGGTAACCCATGCCGGACGCAAAATAGACTACTGAAAATTTTTTTGCTTTGTGGTTGGG
ACTTTAGCCAAGGGTATAAAAGACCACCGTCCCCGAATTACCTTTCCTCTTCTTTTCTCTCTCTCCTTGT
CAACTCACACCCGAAGGATCCAATGAGAGACCAAGGGCGAATTCTGCAGATATCCATCACACTGGCGGCC
GCTCGAGCATGCATCTAGAGGGCCCAATTCGCCCTATAGTGAGTCGTATTACAATTCACTGGCCGTCGTT
TTACAACGTCGTGACTGGGAAAACCCTGGCGTTACCCAACTTAATCGCCTTGCAGCACATCCCCCTTTCG
CCAGCTGGCGTAATAGCGAAGAGGCCCGCACCGATCGCCCTTCCCAACAGTTGCGCAGCCTATACGTACG
GCAGTTTAAGGTTTACACCTATAAAAGAGAGAGCCGTTATCGTCTGTTTGTGGATGTACAGAGTGATATT
ATTGACACGCCGGGGCGACGGATGGTGATCCCCCTGGCCAGTGCACGTCTGCTGTCAGATAAAGTCTCCC
GTGAACTTTACCCGGTGGTGCATATCGGGGATGAAAGCTGGCGCATGATGACCACCGATATGGCCAGTGT
GCCGGTCTCCGTTATCGGGGAAGAAGTGGCTGATCTCAGCCACCGCGAAAATGACATCAAAAACGCCATT
AACCTGATGTTCTGGGGAATATAAATGTCAGGCATGAGATTATCAAAAAGGATCTTCACCTAGATCCTTT
TCACGTAGAAAGCCAGTCCGCAGAAACGGTGCTGACCCCGGATGAATGTCAGCTACTGGGCTATCTGGAC
AAGGGAAAACGCAAGCGCAAAGAGAAAGCAGGTAGCTTGCAGTGGGCTTACATGGCGATAGCTAGACTGG
GCGGTTTTATGGACAGCAAGCGAACCGGAATTGCCAGCTGGGGCGCCCTCTGGTAAGGTTGGGAAGCCCT
GCAAAGTAAACTGGATGGCTTTCTTGCCGCCAAGGATCTGATGGCGCAGGGGATCAAGCTCTGATCAAGA
GACAGGATGAGGATCGTTTCGCATGATTGAACAAGATGGATTGCACGCAGGTTCTCCGGCCGCTTGGGTG
GAGAGGCTATTCGGCTATGACTGGGCACAACAGACAATCGGCTGCTCTGATGCCGCCGTGTTCCGGCTGT
CAGCGCAGGGGCGCCCGGTTCTTTTTGTCAAGACCGACCTGTCCGGTGCCCTGAATGAACTGCAAGACGA
GGCAGCGCGGCTATCGTGGCTGGCCACGACGGGCGTTCCTTGCGCAGCTGTGCTCGACGTTGTCACTGAA
GCGGGAAGGGACTGGCTGCTATTGGGCGAAGTGCCGGGGCAGGATCTCCTGTCATCTCACCTTGCTCCTG
CCGAGAAAGTATCCATCATGGCTGATGCAATGCGGCGGCTGCATACGCTTGATCCGGCTACCTGCCCATT
CGACCACCAAGCGAAACATCGCATCGAGCGAGCACGTACTCGGATGGAAGCCGGTCTTGTCGATCAGGAT
GATCTGGACGAAGAGCATCAGGGGCTCGCGCCAGCCGAACTGTTCGCCAGGCTCAAGGCGAGCATGCCCG
ACGGCGAGGATCTCGTCGTGACCCATGGCGATGCCTGCTTGCCGAATATCATGGTGGAAAATGGCCGCTT
TTCTGGATTCATCGACTGTGGCCGGCTGGGTGTGGCGGACCGCTATCAGGACATAGCGTTGGCTACCCGT
GATATTGCTGAAGAGCTTGGCGGCGAATGGGCTGACCGCTTCCTCGTGCTTTACGGTATCGCCGCTCCCG
ATTCGCAGCGCATCGCCTTCTATCGCCTTCTTGACGAGTTCTTCTGAATTATTAACGCTTACAATTTCCT
GATGCGGTATTTTCTCCTTACGCATCTGTGCGGTATTTCACACCGCATCAGGTGGCACTTTTCGGGGAAA
TGTGCGCGGAACCCCTATTTGTTTATTTTTCTAAATACATTCAAATATGTATCCGCTCATGAGACAATAA
CCCTGATAAATGCTTCAATAATAGCACGTGAGGAGGGCCACCATGGCCAAGTTGACCAGTGCCGTTCCGG
TGCTCACCGCGCGCGACGTCGCCGGAGCGGTCGAGTTCTGGACCGACCGGCTCGGGTTCTCCCGGGACTT
CGTGGAGGACGACTTCGCCGGTGTGGTCCGGGACGACGTGACCCTGTTCATCAGCGCGGTCCAGGACCAG
GTGGTGCCGGACAACACCCTGGCCTGGGTGTGGGTGCGCGGCCTGGACGAGCTGTACGCCGAGTGGTCGG
AGGTCGTGTCCACGAACTTCCGGGACGCCTCCGGGCCGGCCATGACCGAGATCGGCGAGCAGCCGTGGGG
GCGGGAGTTCGCCCTGCGCGACCCGGCCGGCAACTGCGTGCACTTCGTGGCCGAGGAGCAGGACTGACAC
GTGCTAAAACTTCATTTTTAATTTAAAAGGATCTAGGTGAAGATCCTTTTTGATAATCTCATGACCAAAA
TCCCTTAACGTGAGTTTTCGTTCCACTGAGCGTCAGACCCCGTAGAAAAGATCAAAGGATCTTCTTGAGA
TCCTTTTTTTCTGCGCGTAATCTGCTGCTTGCAAACAAAAAAACCACCGCTACCAGCGGTGGTTTGTTTG
CCGGATCAAGAGCTACCAACTCTTTTTCCGAAGGTAACTGGCTTCAGCAGAGCGCAGATACCAAATACTG
TTCTTCTAGTGTAGCCGTAGTTAGGCCACCACTTCAAGAACTCTGTAGCACCGCCTACATACCTCGCTCT
GCTAATCCTGTTACCAGTGGCTGCTGCCAGTGGCGATAAGTCGTGTCTTACCGGGTTGGACTCAAGACGA
TAGTTACCGGATAAGGCGCAGCGGTCGGGCTGAACGGGGGGTTCGTGCACACAGCCCAGCTTGGAGCGAA
CGACCTACACCGAACTGAGATACCTACAGCGTGAGCTATGAGAAAGCGCCACGCTTCCCGAAGGGAGAAA
GGCGGACAGGTATCCGGTAAGCGGCAGGGTCGGAACAGGAGAGCGCACGAGGGAGCTTCCAGGGGGAAAC
GCCTGGTATCTTTATAGTCCTGTCGGGTTTCGCCACCTCTGACTTGAGCGTCGATTTTTGTGATGCTCGT
CAGGGGGGCGGAGCCTATGGAAAAACGCCAGCAACGCGGCCTTTTTACGGTTCCTGGCCTTTTGCTGGCC
TTTTGCTCACATGTTCTTTCCTGCGTTATCCCCTGATTCTGTGGATAACCGTATTACCGCCTTTGAGTGA
GCTGATACCGCTCGCCGCAGCCGAACGACCGAGCGCAGCGAGTCAGTGAGCGAGGAAGCGGAAG
