>Addgene plasmid #120742 | GGE146 | depositor partial sequence | sequence record 229352 | P1_4UASTEF
GGTCTCTACGGCGATACGCGTATCGATACGCGTGCATGCTGAGGTGTCTCACAAGTGCCGTGCAGTCCCG
CCCCCACTTGCTTCTCTTTGTGTGTAGTGTACGTACATTATCGAGAGGGTTGTTCCCGCCCACCTCGATC
CGGCATGCTGAGGTGTCTCACAAGTGCCGTGCAGTCCCGCCCCCACTTGCTTCTCTTTGTGTGTAGTGTA
CGTACATTATCGAGAGGGTTGTTCCCGCCCACCTCGATCCGGCATGCTGAGGTGTCTCACAAGTGCCGTG
CAGTCCCGCCCCCACTTGCTTCTCTTTGTGTGTAGTGTACGTACATTATCGAGAGGGTTGTTCCCGCCCA
CCTCGATCCGGCATGCTGAGGTGTCTCACAAGTGCCGTGCAGTCCCGCCCCCACTTGCTTCTCTTTGTGT
GTAGTGTACGTACATTATCGAGAGGGTTGTTCCCGCCCACCTCGATCCGGCATGCACTGATCACGGGCAA
AAGTGCGTTCGATAGAGAGGGGGTTGGCGGCGCATTTGTGTCCCAAAAAACAGCCCCAATTGCCCCAATT
GACCCCAAATTGACCCAGTAGCGGACCCAACCCCGGCGAGAGCCCCCTTCACCCCACATATCAAACCTCC
CCCGGTTCCCACACTTGCCGTTAAGGGCGTAGGGTACTGCAGTCTGGAATCTACGCTTGTTCAGACTTTG
TACTAGTTTCTTTGTCTGGCCATCCGGGTAACCCATGCCGGACGCAAAATAGACTACTGAAAATTTTTTT
GCTTTGTGGTTGGGACTTTAGCCAAGGGTATAAAAGACCACCGTCCCCGAATTACCTTTCCTCTTCTTTT
CTCTCTCTCCTTGTCAACTCACACCCGAAGGATCCAATGAGAGACC
